Addgene plasmid #215432: TtA_pET29b
Purpose: Expression construct for TtA gene, codon optimized for expression in E. coli
Depositing lab: Gregg Beckham. Depositing organization: National Laboratory of the Rockies (NLR). Publication: Natural diversity screening, assay development, and characterization of nylon-6 enzymatic depolymerization. Bell EL, Rosetto G, Ingraham MA, Ramirez KJ, Lincoln C, Clarke RW, Gado JE, Lilly JL, Kucharzyk KH, Erickson E, Beckham GT. Nat Commun. 2024 Feb 9;15(1):1217. doi: 10.1038/s41467-024-45523-5. PubMed 38336849.
Backbone
  Vector backbone: pET29b
  Vector type: Bacterial Expression
Growth in bacteria
  Bacterial resistance: Kanamycin, 50 μg/mL
  Growth temperature: 37°C
  Growth strain: DH5alpha
  Copy number: High Copy
Gene/Insert
  Gene/Insert name: TtA (alt name: Amidase from Thermocatellispora tengchongensis)
  Species: Thermocatellispora tengchongensis
  Cloning method: Gene Synthesis
Terms and licenses: Academic/Nonprofit Terms; Industry Terms: Not Available to Industry
How to cite: TtA_pET29b was a gift from Gregg Beckham (Addgene plasmid # 215432 ; http://n2t.net/addgene:215432 ; RRID:Addgene_215432)
