[The description below was written by a language model from this plasmid's Addgene catalogue record and pLannotate feature annotations shown in this document.]
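Description:
TtA_pET29b is a bacterial expression plasmid built on the pET29b backbone that carries a synthesized, E. coli codon-optimized gene for TtA, an amidase from Thermocatellispora tengchongensis. The sequenced record is 6,647 nt. The plasmid is selected with kanamycin through the aph(3')-Ia KanR gene. It replicates from a ColE1/pMB1-type origin accompanied by the bom site and the rop gene. The catalogue lists it as high copy, although rop normally moderates copy number in pET vectors. An f1 origin is also present, a standard element that allows single-stranded DNA production. Short fragments annotated as tetracycline-resistance sequence, a partial AmpR promoter and a predicted E. coli ORF appear to be backbone remnants rather than functional markers.

Expression follows the usual pET arrangement. A T7 promoter is followed directly by a lac operator and the strong T7 gene 10 ribosome binding site, and the plasmid-borne lacI gene with its own promoter supplies repressor. Transcription therefore depends on a host that provides T7 RNA polymerase and is relieved by IPTG. These control elements sit at the end of the numbered record, so the open reading frame runs across the sequence origin into the first ~1.4 kb. The annotation tool did not label the insert itself. Its only hit there is a fragment resembling gatA, an amidotransferase subunit, which is consistent with an amidase-family coding sequence. A histidine tag is annotated at the 3' end of this region (a fragment-level match, apparently about six residues), suggesting a C-terminal His tag for affinity purification, followed by the T7 terminator. The short "SET1" hit just before the terminator is probably vector sequence.

The associated publication concerns screening natural enzyme diversity for enzymatic depolymerization of nylon-6. This indicates the plasmid is used to produce recombinant TtA in E. coli for such characterization.
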