Features (pLannotate 1.2.2; 19 found; start..end, strand, type, name):
    328..567     +  CDS            gatA (fragment): GATA_METS3 - Protein inferred from homology: Swiss-Prot protein existence level 3. Allows the formation of correctly charged Gln-tRNA(Gln) through the transamidation of misacylated Glu-tRNA(Gln) in organisms which lack glutaminyl-tRNA synthetase. The reaction takes place in the presence of glutamine and ATP through an activated gamma-phospho-Glu- tRNA(Gln). From Methanobrevibacter smithii (strain ATCC 35061 / DSM 861 / OCM 144 / PS).
   1417..1434    +  CDS            9xHis (fragment): 9xHis affinity tag
   1444..1493    +  CDS            SET1 (fragment): solubility-enhancement tag derived from T7 phage gene 10B
   1501..1548    +  terminator     T7 terminator: transcription terminator for bacteriophage T7 RNA polymerase
   1585..2013    +  rep_origin     f1 ori (sequence partly withheld): f1 bacteriophage origin of replication; arrow indicates direction of (+) strand synthesis
   2066..2123    +  promoter       AmpR promoter (fragment): bla
   2132..2947    -  CDS            KanR: aminoglycoside phosphotransferase; aph(3')-Ia; confers resistance to kanamycin in bacteria or G418 (Geneticin®) in eukaryotes
   3069..3657    +  rep_origin     ori: high-copy-number ColE1/pMB1/pBR322/pUC origin of replication
   3843..3982    -  misc_feature   bom: basis of mobility region from pBR322
   4084..4275    -  CDS            rop: Rop protein, which maintains plasmids at low copy number; rop
   4292..4672    +  CDS            YPB1_ECOLX: Protein predicted: Swiss-Prot protein existence level 4. From Escherichia coli.
   4744..5035    -  CDS            TcR (fragment): tetracycline efflux protein; tet; confers resistance to tetracycline
   5050..5071    -  protein_bind   CAP binding site: CAP binding activates transcription in the presence of cAMP. E. coli catabolite activator protein
   5084..6166    -  CDS            lacI: lac repressor; lacI; The lac repressor binds to the lac operator to inhibit transcription in E. coli. This inhibition can be relieved by adding lactose or isopropyl-β-D-thiogalactopyranoside (IPTG).
   6167..6244    -  promoter       lacI promoter: lacI
   6252..6531    -  CDS            TcR (fragment): tetracycline efflux protein; tet; confers resistance to tetracycline
   6557..6575    +  promoter       T7 promoter: promoter for bacteriophage T7 RNA polymerase
   6576..6600    +  protein_bind   lac operator: The lac repressor binds to the lac operator to inhibit transcription in E. coli. This inhibition can be relieved by adding lactose or isopropyl-β-D-thiogalactopyranoside (IPTG). lac repressor encoded by lacI
   6615..6637    +  RBS            RBS: efficient ribosome binding site from bacteriophage T7 gene 10 (Olins and Rangwala, 1989)
>Addgene plasmid #215432 | TtA_pET29b | addgene full sequence | sequence record 425842 | Addgene NGS Result
CACATCCATGAGTACACGCGTTACGATGCTGTGGGCCTGCGTAACCTGATAAAAAGCGGAGAGGTGACGG
CGGCCGAAGTCGAGACCGCTGCCCGTGAGGCCTTAGCAGCCGCCGATGAACGCGTCAATGGTCTCGCGCT
GCCATTATTCACTCCGGCACTGGGGCACGCAGAAGACGGGCCATTCGCTGGTGTCCCCTTCCTGATCAAA
GATATTGGCCCTATGGCTGCTGGTGTACCCTTCTTTATGGGATCGCGTGCATTAGGCCCCGGGGTGCCCG
CTGCTCACGATAGCGATCTGATGCGCCGTTTCCGCGCTGCGGGATTGGTCACGTTGGGTTTGACGACAAT
GCCAGAACTGGGGCTCTGCTTTGCAACGGAGCCTGTACGTTTTGGACCAGCTCGTAATCCCTGGGACCTG
GATCGGGGGGCAGGGGGGTCTTCCGGCGGAGCTGCCGCCCTGGTAGCGGCAGGCGCTGTTCCATTGGCGC
ACGCCTCTGACGGCGCCGGATCTATCCGCATTCCCGCCGCGTGTTGCGGCTTAGTAGGGCTTAAACCCTC
ACGTGGACGCCTTCCCTGCGGTCCTGACCTTGGTGAAAGTGCACTGGGCATGGCGGACGCCTTCGCTCTG
ACTCGTACAGTTCGAGATACCGCTCATTTGCTTGATGCAGTTCAGGGACCTGGTGTGGGCGAGAAATATA
CCGCACCTCCGCCGGCGCGTCCGTATGCCGAAGAACCTACACGCGAACCGCGGCGCCTTCGTGTAGCCAT
AACAACCAAACCCTGGTCTGATGCACCAGTAAATCCAGAAGTAGCCGCAGCTGCAGAGCATGCCGCTCGT
TTACTGCAGCAGCAAGGCCACCATGTTGAAGAGGCATCGCCGGTTGTTGATTGGGATGCGGTCATTCATG
CGTTAGTGGTAACCCAAACGGCCTTTCTGGGTGCAATTTTTCAGCGTGCGCCGCGTCCCCCCGACCCAGC
CCTTTTGGAGGGCGTGTCTCGCCGAGTTTTGGAACAGGCCGCCAGACTCTCTGCTTTAGATCTGCTGGCA
GCATTTGATGCGCAGAATCGCGTTACTCGAAGCGTCGCCGCGTTCTTTACTCGTTATGATCTGCTGGTAT
CTCCGACAATGGCTCAGTTACCAGCTCCACATGGTACTATCCGCTATGACGATCCTTCTCATACTTTAGA
AACCTTTGTGAGATCTATGTTTGATTATGCCCCATTTACGCCACCGTTCAATGTGACGGGTCAGCCCGCA
ATTTCACTGCCACTGGGGCGGTCCACTGGTGGTTTACCTATCGGCGTCCAACTGGTGGCCGCATATGGTC
GCGAAGATCTTCTGCTGGGAATTGCCGGTAGACTGGAGCAGGCAGCTCCGTGGCGTAGACACGCGGATAC
TCTGTTTCGTCTCGAGCACCACCACCACCACCACTGAGATCCGGCTGCTAACAAAGCCCGAAAGGAAGCT
GAGTTGGCTGCTGCCACCGCTGAGCAATAACTAGCATAACCCCTTGGGGCCTCTAAACGGGTCTTGAGGG
GTTTTTTGCTGAAAGGAGGAACTATATCCGGATTGGCGAATGGG
[124 nt withheld, positions 1585-1708]
C
[91 nt withheld, positions 1710-1800]
A
[49 nt withheld, positions 1802-1850]
CCTTTGACGTTGGAGTCCACGTTCTTT
[37 nt withheld, positions 1878-1914]
ACCCTATCTCGGTCTATTCTTTTGATTTATAAGGGATTTTGCCGATTTCGGCCTATTGGTTAAAAAATGA
GCTGATTTAACAAAAATTTAACGCGAATTTTAACAAAATATTAACGCTTACAATTTAGGTGGCACTTTTC
GGGGAAATGTGCGCGGAACCCCTATTTGTTTATTTTTCTAAATACATTCAAATATGTATCCGCTCATGAA
TTAATTCTTAGAAAAACTCATCGAGCATCAAATGAAACTGCAATTTATTCATATCAGGATTATCAATACC
ATATTTTTGAAAAAGCCGTTTCTGTAATGAAGGAGAAAACTCACCGAGGCAGTTCCATAGGATGGCAAGA
TCCTGGTATCGGTCTGCGATTCCGACTCGTCCAACATCAATACAACCTATTAATTTCCCCTCGTCAAAAA
TAAGGTTATCAAGTGAGAAATCACCATGAGTGACGACTGAATCCGGTGAGAATGGCAAAAGTTTATGCAT
TTCTTTCCAGACTTGTTCAACAGGCCAGCCATTACGCTCGTCATCAAAATCACTCGCATCAACCAAACCG
TTATTCATTCGTGATTGCGCCTGAGCGAGACGAAATACGCGATCGCTGTTAAAAGGACAATTACAAACAG
GAATCGAATGCAACCGGCGCAGGAACACTGCCAGCGCATCAACAATATTTTCACCTGAATCAGGATATTC
TTCTAATACCTGGAATGCTGTTTTCCCGGGGATCGCAGTGGTGAGTAACCATGCATCATCAGGAGTACGG
ATAAAATGCTTGATGGTCGGAAGAGGCATAAATTCCGTCAGCCAGTTTAGTCTGACCATCTCATCTGTAA
CATCATTGGCAACGCTACCTTTGCCATGTTTCAGAAACAACTCTGGCGCATCGGGCTTCCCATACAATCG
ATAGATTGTCGCACCTGATTGCCCGACATTATCGCGAGCCCATTTATACCCATATAAATCAGCATCCATG
TTGGAATTTAATCGCGGCCTAGAGCAAGACGTTTCCCGTTGAATATGGCTCATAACACCCCTTGTATTAC
TGTTTATGTAAGCAGACAGTTTTATTGTTCATGACCAAAATCCCTTAACGTGAGTTTTCGTTCCACTGAG
CGTCAGACCCCGTAGAAAAGATCAAAGGATCTTCTTGAGATCCTTTTTTTCTGCGCGTAATCTGCTGCTT
GCAAACAAAAAAACCACCGCTACCAGCGGTGGTTTGTTTGCCGGATCAAGAGCTACCAACTCTTTTTCCG
AAGGTAACTGGCTTCAGCAGAGCGCAGATACCAAATACTGTCCTTCTAGTGTAGCCGTAGTTAGGCCACC
ACTTCAAGAACTCTGTAGCACCGCCTACATACCTCGCTCTGCTAATCCTGTTACCAGTGGCTGCTGCCAG
TGGCGATAAGTCGTGTCTTACCGGGTTGGACTCAAGACGATAGTTACCGGATAAGGCGCAGCGGTCGGGC
TGAACGGGGGGTTCGTGCACACAGCCCAGCTTGGAGCGAACGACCTACACCGAACTGAGATACCTACAGC
GTGAGCTATGAGAAAGCGCCACGCTTCCCGAAGGGAGAAAGGCGGACAGGTATCCGGTAAGCGGCAGGGT
CGGAACAGGAGAGCGCACGAGGGAGCTTCCAGGGGGAAACGCCTGGTATCTTTATAGTCCTGTCGGGTTT
CGCCACCTCTGACTTGAGCGTCGATTTTTGTGATGCTCGTCAGGGGGGCGGAGCCTATGGAAAAACGCCA
GCAACGCGGCCTTTTTACGGTTCCTGGCCTTTTGCTGGCCTTTTGCTCACATGTTCTTTCCTGCGTTATC
CCCTGATTCTGTGGATAACCGTATTACCGCCTTTGAGTGAGCTGATACCGCTCGCCGCAGCCGAACGACC
GAGCGCAGCGAGTCAGTGAGCGAGGAAGCGGAAGAGCGCCTGATGCGGTATTTTCTCCTTACGCATCTGT
GCGGTATTTCACACCGCAATGGTGCACTCTCAGTACAATCTGCTCTGATGCCGCATAGTTAAGCCAGTAT
ACACTCCGCTATCGCTACGTGACTGGGTCATGGCTGCGCCCCGACACCCGCCAACACCCGCTGACGCGCC
CTGACGGGCTTGTCTGCTCCCGGCATCCGCTTACAGACAAGCTGTGACCGTCTCCGGGAGCTGCATGTGT
CAGAGGTTTTCACCGTCATCACCGAAACGCGCGAGGCAGCTGCGGTAAAGCTCATCAGCGTGGTCGTGAA
GCGATTCACAGATGTCTGCCTGTTCATCCGCGTCCAGCTCGTTGAGTTTCTCCAGAAGCGTTAATGTCTG
GCTTCTGATAAAGCGGGCCATGTTAAGGGCGGTTTTTTCCTGTTTGGTCACTGATGCCTCCGTGTAAGGG
GGATTTCTGTTCATGGGGGTAATGATACCGATGAAACGAGAGAGGATGCTCACGATACGGGTTACTGATG
ATGAACATGCCCGGTTACTGGAACGTTGTGAGGGTAAACAACTGGCGGTATGGATGCGGCGGGACCAGAG
AAAAATCACTCAGGGTCAATGCCAGCGCTTCGTTAATACAGATGTAGGTGTTCCACAGGGTAGCCAGCAG
CATCCTGCGATGCAGATCCGGAACATAATGGTGCAGGGCGCTGACTTCCGCGTTTCCAGACTTTACGAAA
CACGGAAACCGAAGACCATTCATGTTGTTGCTCAGGTCGCAGACGTTTTGCAGCAGCAGTCGCTTCACGT
TCGCTCGCGTATCGGTGATTCATTCTGCTAACCAGTAAGGCAACCCCGCCAGCCTAGCCGGGTCCTCAAC
GACAGGAGCACGATCATGCGCACCCGTGGGGCCGCCATGCCGGCGATAATGGCCTGCTTCTCGCCGAAAC
GTTTGGTGGCGGGACCAGTGACGAAGGCTTGAGCGAGGGCGTGCAAGATTCCGAATACCGCAAGCGACAG
GCCGATCATCGTCGCGCTCCAGCGAAAGCGGTCCTCGCCGAAAATGACCCAGAGCGCTGCCGGCACCTGT
CCTACGAGTTGCATGATAAAGAAGACAGTCATAAGTGCGGCGACGATAGTCATGCCCCGCGCCCACCGGA
AGGAGCTGACTGGGTTGAAGGCTCTCAAGGGCATCGGTCGAGATCCCGGTGCCTAATGAGTGAGCTAACT
TACATTAATTGCGTTGCGCTCACTGCCCGCTTTCCAGTCGGGAAACCTGTCGTGCCAGCTGCATTAATGA
ATCGGCCAACGCGCGGGGAGAGGCGGTTTGCGTATTGGGCGCCAGGGTGGTTTTTCTTTTCACCAGTGAG
ACGGGCAACAGCTGATTGCCCTTCACCGCCTGGCCCTGAGAGAGTTGCAGCAAGCGGTCCACGCTGGTTT
GCCCCAGCAGGCGAAAATCCTGTTTGATGGTGGTTAACGGCGGGATATAACATGAGCTGTCTTCGGTATC
GTCGTATCCCACTACCGAGATGTCCGCACCAACGCGCAGCCCGGACTCGGTAATGGCGCGCATTGCGCCC
AGCGCCATCTGATCGTTGGCAACCAGCATCGCAGTGGGAACGATGCCCTCATTCAGCATTTGCATGGTTT
GTTGAAAACCGGACATGGCACTCCAGTCGCCTTCCCGTTCCGCTATCGGCTGAATTTGATTGCGAGTGAG
ATATTTATGCCAGCCAGCCAGACGCAGACGCGCCGAGACAGAACTTAATGGGCCCGCTAACAGCGCGATT
TGCTGGTGACCCAATGCGACCAGATGCTCCACGCCCAGTCGCGTACCGTCTTCATGGGAGAAAATAATAC
TGTTGATGGGTGTCTGGTCAGAGACATCAAGAAATAACGCCGGAACATTAGTGCAGGCAGCTTCCACAGC
AATGGCATCCTGGTCATCCAGCGGATAGTTAATGATCAGCCCACTGACGCGTTGCGCGAGAAGATTGTGC
ACCGCCGCTTTACAGGCTTCGACGCCGCTTCGTTCTACCATCGACACCACCACGCTGGCACCCAGTTGAT
CGGCGCGAGATTTAATCGCCGCGACAATTTGCGACGGCGCGTGCAGGGCCAGACTGGAGGTGGCAACGCC
AATCAGCAACGACTGTTTGCCCGCCAGTTGTTGTGCCACGCGGTTGGGAATGTAATTCAGCTCCGCCATC
GCCGCTTCCACTTTTTCCCGCGTTTTCGCAGAAACGTGGCTGGCCTGGTTCACCACGCGGGAAACGGTCT
GATAAGAGACACCGGCATACTCTGCGACATCGTATAACGTTACTGGTTTCACATTCACCACCCTGAATTG
ACTCTCTTCCGGGCGCTATCATGCCATACCGCGAAAGGTTTTGCGCCATTCGATGGTGTCCGGGATCTCG
ACGCTCTCCCTTATGCGACTCCTGCATTAGGAAGCAGCCCAGTAGTAGGTTGAGGCCGTTGAGCACCGCC
GCCGCAAGGAATGGTGCATGCAAGGAGATGGCGCCCAACAGTCCCCCGGCCACGGGGCCTGCCACCATAC
CCACGCCGAAACAAGCGCTCATGAGCCCGAAGTGGCGAGCCCGATCTTCCCCATCGGTGATGTCGGCGAT
ATAGGCGCCAGCAACCGCACCTGTGGCGCCGGTGATGCCGGCCACGATGCGTCCGGCGTAGAGGATCGAG
ATCGATCTCGATCCCGCGAAATTAATACGACTCACTATAGGGGAATTGTGAGCGGATAACAATTCCCCTC
TAGAAATAATTTTGTTTAACTTTAAGAAGGAGATATACATATG
